Addgene plasmid #235998: PB-PE SpRY_ATH51
Purpose: Expresses SpRY_ATH51 prime editor and pegRNA in mammalian cells
Depositing lab: Tobias Cantz. Publication: PAM-interacting domain turn-helix 51 motifs can improve Cas9-SpRY activity. Eggenschwiler R, Hoffmann T, Dmytrenko O, Opitz M, Ackel-Zakour M, Wang P, McCallan SA, Fraguas-Eggenschwiler M, Niemann H, Patronov A, Beisel CL, Cantz T. Nucleic Acids Res. 2025 Aug 11;53(15):gkaf782. doi: 10.1093/nar/gkaf782. PubMed 40808297.
Backbone
  Vector backbone: PB-PE
  Backbone manufacturer: Dr. Reto Eggenschwiler
  Vector type: Mammalian Expression, CRISPR, Synthetic Biology ; piggyBac transposon
Growth in bacteria
  Bacterial resistance: Ampicillin, 100 μg/mL
  Growth temperature: 30°C
  Growth strain: NEB Stable
  Copy number: Unknown
Gene/Insert
  Gene/Insert name: SpRY_ATH51_H840A-PE2-MMLV-RT(dBB)-P2A-PAC_dTK(dBB) (alt name: SpRY_ATH51 prime editor)
  Species: Synthetic
  Mutation: ectopic insertion of 7 amino acids of PID turn-helix 51 from Abiotrophia Cas9
  Tag / fusion protein: bpSV40 NLS (N terminal on insert); bpSV40 NLS (C terminal on insert)
Terms and licenses: Academic/Nonprofit Terms; Industry Terms: Not Available to Industry
Depositor comments: Can be integrated into genome using hyPBase. Contains both, prime editor and U6 promoter driven site for insertion of pegRNA. Can be employed for transient expression experiments, but in case pegRNA is added on a separate plasmid, removal of U6 in PB-PE vector is recommended.
How to cite: PB-PE SpRY_ATH51 was a gift from Tobias Cantz (Addgene plasmid # 235998 ; http://n2t.net/addgene:235998 ; RRID:Addgene_235998)
