[The description below was written by a language model from this plasmid's Addgene catalogue record and pLannotate feature annotations shown in this document.]
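Description:
PB-PE SpRY_ATH51 is a 13.1 kb piggyBac transposon plasmid for expressing a prime editor, together with a pegRNA, in mammalian cells. It is propagated in bacteria through a high-copy ColE1/pUC-type origin and an ampicillin resistance gene. The automated feature table does not annotate the piggyBac terminal repeats, but the depositor states that the cargo can be integrated into the genome with the hyperactive transposase hyPBase, or used for transient expression.

The main payload is a single open reading frame driven by a CAG-type promoter (CMV enhancer, chicken β-actin promoter and chimeric intron) and terminated by the bGH polyadenylation signal. It encodes a PE2-architecture editor: an H840A nickase version of the near-PAM-less SpCas9 variant SpRY, fused to the Moloney murine leukemia virus reverse transcriptase (annotated as a gag-pol fragment) and flanked by bipartite SV40 nuclear localization signals. The "ATH51" modification is an ectopic insertion of seven amino acids from the PAM-interacting domain turn-helix 51 motif of an Abiotrophia Cas9, a change studied as a way to improve SpRY activity. A P2A peptide links the editor to a puromycin N-acetyltransferase–truncated HSV thymidine kinase fusion. This allows positive selection with puromycin and negative selection with nucleoside analogs such as ganciclovir.

Upstream, a human U6 promoter with an S. pyogenes guide RNA scaffold provides a site for inserting a pegRNA, so editor and guide can be delivered on one vector. The depositor recommends removing the U6 element if the pegRNA is supplied on a separate plasmid. A short T7 promoter lies ahead of the editor coding sequence, and the rop, bom and attB1 fragments appear to be backbone remnants.
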