Features (pLannotate 1.2.2; 17 found; start..end, strand, type, name):
     17..257     +  promoter       U6 promoter: RNA polymerase III promoter for human U6 snRNA
    294..369     +  misc_RNA       gRNA scaffold: guide RNA scaffold for the Streptococcus pyogenes CRISPR/Cas9 system
    415..794     +  enhancer       CMV enhancer: human cytomegalovirus immediate early enhancer
    796..1071    +  promoter       chicken β-actin promoter: No description available
   1072..2088    +  intron         chimeric intron: chimera between introns from chicken β-actin and rabbit β-globin
   2154..2172    +  promoter       T7 promoter: promoter for bacteriophage T7 RNA polymerase
   2243..6343    +  CDS            Cas9 (fragment): Cas9 (Csn1) endonuclease from the Streptococcus pyogenes Type II CRISPR/Cas system generates RNA-guided double strand breaks in DNA
   6443..8474    +  CDS            gag-pol (fragment): Moloney murine leukemia virus Gag-Pol polyprotein; gag-pol; contains a read-through stop codon
   8603..9199    +  CDS            PuroR (fragment): puromycin N-acetyltransferase; pac from Streptomyces; confers resistance to puromycin
   9206..10201   +  CDS            ΔTK: truncated herpes simplex virus thymidine kinase (Salomon et al., 1995) confers sensitivity to nucleoside analogs such as acyclovir or ganciclovir
  10229..10340   +  polyA_signal   bGH poly(A) signal: bovine growth hormone polyadenylation signal
  10765..11353   -  rep_origin     ori: high-copy-number ColE1/pMB1/pBR322/pUC origin of replication
  11524..12384   -  CDS            AmpR: β-lactamase; bla; confers resistance to ampicillin, carbenicillin, and related antibiotics
  12385..12489   -  promoter       AmpR promoter: bla
  12584..12619   +  CDS            rop (fragment): Rop protein, which maintains plasmids at low copy number; rop
  12721..12768   +  misc_feature   bom (fragment): basis of mobility region from pBR322
  13088..13105   +  protein_bind   attB1 (fragment): mutant version of attB; recombination site for the Gateway® BP reaction BP Clonase™
>Addgene plasmid #235998 | PB-PE SpRY_ATH51 | addgene full sequence | sequence record 470119 | Addgene NGS Result
CAAGGTCGGGCAGGAAGAGGGCCTATTTCCCATGATTCCTTCATATTTGCATATACGATACAAGGCTGTT
AGAGAGATAATTAGAATTAATTTGACTGTAAACACAAAGATATTAGTACAAAATACGTGACGTAGAAAGT
AATAATTTCTTGGGTAGTTTGCAGTTTTAAAATTATGTTTTAAAATGGACTATCATATGCTTACCGTAAC
TTGAAAGTATTTCGATTTCTTGGCTTTATATATCTTGTGGAAAGGACGAAACACCGGGTCTTCGTGGAGC
TCATCGAAGACCTGTTTTAGAGCTAGAAATAGCAAGTTAAAATAAGGCTAGTCCGTTATCAACTTGAAAA
AGTGGCACCGAGTCGGTGCAGAGACCGAATCGACCAGAGGTCTCGTTTTTTTCTAGACGCTAGCGACATT
GATTATTGACTAGTTATTAATAGTAATCAATTACGGGGTCATTAGTTCATAGCCCATATATGGAGTTCCG
CGTTACATAACTTACGGTAAATGGCCCGCCTGGCTGACCGCCCAACGACCCCCGCCCATTGACGTCAATA
ATGACGTATGTTCCCATAGTAACGCCAATAGGGACTTTCCATTGACGTCAATGGGTGGAGTATTTACGGT
AAACTGCCCACTTGGCAGTACATCAAGTGTATCATATGCCAAGTACGCCCCCTATTGACGTCAATGACGG
TAAATGGCCCGCCTGGCATTATGCCCAGTACATGACCTTATGGGACTTTCCTACTTGGCAGTACATCTAC
GTATTAGTCATCGCTATTACCATGGTCGAGGTGAGCCCCACGTTCTGCTTCACTCTCCCCATCTCCCCCC
CCTCCCCACCCCCAATTTTGTATTTATTTATTTTTTAATTATTTTGTGCAGCGATGGGGGCGGGGGGGGG
GGGGGGGCGCGCCAGGCGGGGCGGGGCGGGGCGAGGGGCGGGGCGGGGCGAGGCGGAGAGGTGCGGCGGC
AGCCAATCAGAGCGGCGCGCTCCGAAAGTTTCCTTTTATGGCGAGGCGGCGGCGGCGGCGGCCCTATAAA
AAGCGAAGCGCGCGGCGGGCGGGAGTCGCTGCGCGCTGCCTTCGCCCCGTGCCCCGCTCCGCCGCCGCCT
CGCGCCGCCCGCCCCGGCTCTGACTGACCGCGTTACTCCCACAGGTGAGCGGGCGGGACGGCCCTTCTCC
TCCGGGCTGTAATTAGCGCTTGGTTTAATGACGGCTTGTTTCTTTTCTGTGGCTGCGTGAAAGCCTTGAG
GGGCTCCGGGAGGGCCCTTTGTGCGGGGGGAGCGGCTCGGGGGGTGCGTGCGTGTGTGTGTGCGTGGGGA
GCGCCGCGTGCGGCTCCGCGCTGCCCGGCGGCTGTGAGCGCTGCGGGCGCGGCGCGGGGCTTTGTGCGCT
CCGCAGTGTGCGCGAGGGGAGCGCGGCCGGGGGCGGTGCCCCGCGGTGCGGGGGGGGCTGCGAGGGGAAC
AAAGGCTGCGTGCGGGGTGTGTGCGTGGGGGGGTGAGCAGGGGGTGTGGGCGCGTCGGTCGGGCTGCAAC
CCCCCCTGCACCCCCCTCCCCGAGTTGCTGAGCACGGCCCGGCTTCGGGTGCGGGGCTCCGTACGGGGCG
TGGCGCGGGGCTCGCCGTGCCGGGCGGGGGGTGGCGGCAGGTGGGGGTGCCGGGCGGGGCGGGGCCGCCT
CGGGCCGGGGAGGGCTCGGGGGAGGGGCGCGGCGGCCCCCGGAGCGCCGGCGGCTGTCGAGGCGCGGCGA
GCCGCAGCCATTGCCTTTTATGGTAATCGTGCGAGAGGGCGCAGGGACTTCCTTTGTCCCAAATCTGTGC
GGAGCCGAAATCTGGGAGGCGCCGCCGCACCCCCTCTAGCGGGCGCGGGGCGAAGCGGTGCGGCGCCGGC
AGGAAGGAAATGGGCGGGGAGGGCCTTCGTGCGTCGCCGCGCCGCCGTCCCCTTCTCCCTCTCCAGCCTC
GGGGCTGTCCGCGGGGGGACGGCTGCCTTCGGGGGGGACGGGGCAGGGCGGGGTTCGGCTTCTGGCGTGT
GACCGGCGGCTCTAGAGCCTCTGCTAACCATGTTCATGCCTTCTTCTTTTTCCTACAGCTCCTGGGCAAC
GTGCTGGTTATTGTGCTGTCTCATCATTTTGGCAAAGAATTGATAGCGGCCGCTAATACGACTCACTATA
GGGAGAGCCGCCACCATGAAACGGACAGCCGACGGAAGCGAGTTCGAGTCACCAAAGAAGAAGCGGAAAG
TCGACAAGAAGTACAGCATCGGCCTGGACATCGGCACCAACTCTGTGGGCTGGGCCGTGATCACCGACGA
GTACAAGGTGCCCAGCAAGAAATTCAAGGTGCTGGGCAACACCGACCGGCACAGCATCAAGAAGAACCTG
ATCGGAGCCCTGCTGTTCGACAGCGGCGAAACAGCCGAGAGAACCCGGCTGAAGAGAACCGCCAGAAGAA
GATACACCAGACGGAAGAACCGGATCTGCTATCTGCAAGAGATCTTCAGCAACGAGATGGCCAAGGTGGA
CGACAGCTTCTTCCACAGACTGGAAGAGTCCTTCCTGGTGGAAGAGGATAAGAAGCACGAGCGGCACCCC
ATCTTCGGCAACATCGTGGACGAGGTGGCCTACCACGAGAAGTACCCCACCATCTACCACCTGAGAAAGA
AACTGGTGGACAGCACCGACAAGGCCGACCTGCGGCTGATCTATCTGGCCCTGGCCCACATGATCAAGTT
CCGGGGCCACTTCCTGATCGAGGGCGACCTGAACCCCGACAACAGCGACGTGGACAAGCTGTTCATCCAG
CTGGTGCAGACCTACAACCAGCTGTTCGAGGAAAACCCCATCAACGCCAGCGGCGTGGACGCCAAGGCCA
TCCTGTCTGCCAGACTGAGCAAGAGCAGACGGCTGGAAAATCTGATCGCCCAGCTGCCCGGCGAGAAGAA
GAATGGCCTGTTCGGAAACCTGATTGCCCTGAGCCTGGGCCTGACCCCCAACTTCAAGAGCAACTTCGAC
CTGGCCGAGGATGCCAAACTGCAGCTGAGCAAGGACACCTACGACGACGACCTGGACAACCTGCTGGCCC
AGATCGGCGACCAGTACGCCGACCTGTTTCTGGCCGCCAAGAACCTGTCCGACGCCATCCTGCTGAGCGA
CATCCTGAGAGTGAACACCGAGATCACCAAGGCCCCCCTGAGCGCCTCTATGATCAAGAGATACGACGAG
CACCACCAGGACCTGACCCTGCTGAAAGCTCTCGTGCGGCAGCAGCTGCCTGAGAAGTACAAAGAGATTT
TCTTCGACCAGAGCAAGAACGGCTACGCCGGCTACATTGACGGCGGAGCCAGCCAGGAAGAGTTCTACAA
GTTCATCAAGCCCATCCTGGAAAAGATGGACGGCACCGAGGAACTGCTCGTGAAGCTGAACAGAGAGGAC
CTGCTGCGGAAGCAGCGGACCTTCGACAACGGCAGCATCCCCCACCAGATCCACCTGGGAGAGCTGCACG
CCATTCTGCGGCGGCAGGAAGATTTTTACCCATTCCTGAAGGACAACCGGGAAAAGATCGAGAAGATCCT
GACCTTCCGCATCCCCTACTACGTGGGCCCTCTGGCCAGGGGAAACAGCAGATTCGCCTGGATGACCAGA
AAGAGCGAGGAAACCATCACCCCCTGGAACTTCGAGGAAGTGGTGGACAAGGGCGCTTCCGCCCAGAGCT
TCATCGAGCGGATGACCAACTTCGATAAGAACCTGCCCAACGAGAAGGTGCTGCCCAAGCACAGCCTGCT
GTACGAGTACTTCACCGTGTATAACGAGCTGACCAAAGTGAAATACGTGACCGAGGGAATGAGAAAGCCC
GCCTTCCTGAGCGGCGAGCAGAAAAAGGCCATCGTGGACCTGCTGTTCAAGACCAACCGGAAAGTGACCG
TGAAGCAGCTGAAAGAGGACTACTTCAAGAAAATCGAGTGCTTCGACTCCGTGGAAATCTCCGGCGTGGA
AGATCGGTTCAACGCCTCCCTGGGCACATACCACGATCTGCTGAAAATTATCAAGGACAAGGACTTCCTG
GACAATGAGGAAAACGAGGACATTCTGGAAGATATCGTGCTGACCCTGACACTGTTTGAGGACAGAGAGA
TGATCGAGGAACGGCTGAAAACCTATGCCCACCTGTTCGACGACAAAGTGATGAAGCAGCTGAAGCGGCG
GAGATACACCGGCTGGGGCAGGCTGAGCCGGAAGCTGATCAACGGCATCCGGGACAAGCAGTCCGGCAAG
ACAATCCTGGATTTCCTGAAGTCCGACGGCTTCGCCAACAGAAACTTCATGCAGCTGATCCACGACGACA
GCCTGACCTTTAAAGAGGACATCCAGAAAGCCCAGGTGTCCGGCCAGGGCGATAGCCTGCACGAGCACAT
TGCCAATCTGGCCGGCAGCCCCGCCATTAAGAAGGGCATCCTGCAGACAGTGAAGGTGGTGGACGAGCTC
GTGAAAGTGATGGGCCGGCACAAGCCCGAGAACATCGTGATCGAAATGGCCAGAGAGAACCAGACCACCC
AGAAGGGACAGAAGAACAGCCGCGAGAGAATGAAGCGGATCGAAGAGGGCATCAAAGAGCTGGGCAGCCA
GATCCTGAAAGAACACCCCGTGGAAAACACCCAGCTGCAGAACGAGAAGCTGTACCTGTACTACCTGCAG
AATGGGCGGGATATGTACGTGGACCAGGAACTGGACATCAACCGGCTGTCCGACTACGATGTGGACGCTA
TCGTGCCTCAGAGCTTTCTGAAGGACGACTCCATCGACAACAAGGTGCTGACCAGAAGCGACAAGAACCG
GGGCAAGAGCGACAACGTGCCCTCCGAAGAGGTCGTGAAGAAGATGAAGAACTACTGGCGGCAGCTGCTG
AACGCCAAGCTGATTACCCAGAGAAAGTTCGACAATCTGACCAAGGCCGAGAGAGGCGGCCTGAGCGAAC
TGGATAAGGCCGGCTTCATCAAGAGACAGCTGGTGGAAACCCGGCAGATCACAAAGCACGTGGCACAGAT
CCTGGACTCCCGGATGAACACTAAGTACGACGAGAATGACAAGCTGATCCGGGAAGTGAAAGTGATCACC
CTGAAGTCCAAGCTGGTGTCCGATTTCCGGAAGGATTTCCAGTTTTACAAAGTGCGCGAGATCAACAACT
ACCACCACGCCCACGACGCCTACCTGAACGCCGTCGTGGGAACCGCCCTGATCAAAAAGTACCCTAAGCT
GGAAAGCGAGTTCGTGTACGGCGACTACAAGGTGTACGACGTGCGGAAGATGATCGCCAAGAGCGAGCAG
GAAATCGGCAAGGCTACCGCCAAGTACTTCTTCTACAGCAACATCATGAACTTTTTCAAGACCGAGATTA
CCCTGGCCAACGGCGAGATCCGGAAGCGGCCTCTGATCGAGACAAACGGCGAAACCGGGGAGATCGTGTG
GGATAAGGGCCGGGATTTTGCCACCGTGCGGAAAGTGCTGAGCATGCCCCAAGTGAATATCGTGAAAAAG
ACCGAGGTGCAGACAGGCGGCTTCAGCAAAGAGTCTATCAGACCCAAGAGGAACAGCGATAAGCTGATCG
CCAGAAAGAAGGACTGGGACCCTAAGAAGTACGGCGGCTTCCTGTGGCCCACCGTGGCCTATTCTGTGCT
GGTGGTGGCCAAAGTGGAAAAGGGCAAGTCCAAGAAACTGAAGAGTGTGAAAGAGCTGCTGGGGATCACC
ATCATGGAAAGAAGCAGCTTCGAGAAGAATCCCATCGACTTTCTGGAAGCCAAGGGCTACAAAGAAGTGA
AAAAGGACCTGATCATCAAGCTGCCTAAGTACTCCCTGTTCGAGCTGGAAAACGGCCGGAAGAGAATGCT
GGCCTCTGCCAAGCAGCTGCAGAAGGGAAACGAACTGGCCCTGCCCTCCAAATATGTGAACTTCCTGTAC
CTGGCCAGCCACTATGAGAAGCTGAAGGGCTCCCCCGAGGATAATGAGCAGAAACAGCTGTTTGTGGAAC
AGCACAAGCACTACCTGGACGAGATCATCGAGCAGATCAGCGAGTTCTCCAAGAGAAATATCAAGATGCC
CAAGGTCCTGGACAAAGTGCTGTCCGCCTACAACAAGCACCGGGATAAGCCCATCAGAGAGCAGGCCGAG
AATATCATCCACCTGTTTACCCTGACCAGACTGGGAGCCCCTAGAGCCTTCAAGTACTTTGACACCACCA
TCGACCCCAAGCAGTACAGAAGCACCAAAGAGGTGCTGGACGCCACCCTGATCCACCAGAGCATCACCGG
CCTGTACGAGACACGGATCGACCTGTCTCAGCTGGGAGGCGACTCTGGAGGATCTAGCGGAGGATCCTCT
GGCAGCGAGACACCAGGAACAAGCGAGTCAGCAACACCAGAGAGCAGTGGCGGCAGCAGCGGCGGCAGCA
GCACCCTAAATATAGAAGATGAGTATCGGCTACATGAAACCTCAAAAGAGCCAGATGTTTCTCTAGGGTC
CACATGGCTGTCTGATTTTCCTCAGGCCTGGGCGGAAACCGGGGGCATGGGACTGGCAGTTCGCCAAGCT
CCTCTGATCATACCTCTGAAAGCAACCTCTACCCCCGTGTCCATAAAACAATACCCCATGTCACAAGAAG
CCAGACTGGGGATCAAGCCCCACATACAGAGACTGTTGGACCAGGGAATACTGGTACCCTGCCAGTCCCC
CTGGAACACGCCCCTGCTACCCGTTAAGAAACCAGGGACTAATGATTATAGGCCTGTCCAGGATCTGAGA
GAAGTCAACAAGCGGGTGGAGGACATCCACCCCACCGTGCCCAACCCTTACAACCTCTTGAGCGGGCTCC
CACCGTCCCACCAGTGGTACACTGTGCTTGATTTAAAGGATGCCTTTTTCTGCCTGAGACTCCACCCCAC
CAGTCAGCCTCTCTTCGCCTTTGAGTGGAGAGATCCAGAGATGGGAATCTCAGGACAATTGACCTGGACC
AGACTCCCACAGGGTTTCAAAAACAGTCCCACCCTGTTTAATGAGGCACTGCACAGGGACCTAGCAGACT
TCAGAATCCAGCACCCAGACTTGATCCTGCTACAGTACGTGGATGACTTACTGCTGGCCGCCACTTCTGA
GCTAGACTGCCAACAAGGTACTCGGGCCCTGTTACAAACCCTAGGGAACCTCGGGTATCGGGCCTCGGCC
AAGAAAGCCCAAATTTGCCAGAAACAGGTCAAGTATCTGGGGTATCTTCTAAAAGAGGGTCAGAGATGGC
TGACTGAGGCCAGAAAAGAGACTGTGATGGGGCAGCCTACTCCCAAGACCCCTCGACAACTAAGGGAGTT
CCTAGGGAAGGCAGGCTTCTGTCGCCTCTTCATCCCTGGGTTTGCAGAAATGGCAGCCCCCCTGTACCCT
CTCACCAAACCGGGGACTCTGTTTAATTGGGGCCCAGACCAACAAAAGGCCTATCAAGAAATCAAGCAAG
CTCTTCTAACTGCCCCAGCCCTGGGGTTGCCAGATTTGACTAAGCCCTTTGAACTCTTTGTCGACGAGAA
GCAGGGCTACGCCAAAGGTGTCCTAACGCAAAAACTGGGACCTTGGCGTCGGCCGGTGGCCTACCTGTCC
AAAAAGCTAGACCCAGTAGCAGCTGGGTGGCCCCCTTGCCTACGGATGGTAGCAGCCATTGCCGTACTGA
CAAAGGATGCAGGCAAGCTAACCATGGGACAGCCACTAGTCATTCTGGCCCCCCATGCAGTAGAGGCACT
AGTCAAACAACCCCCCGACCGCTGGCTTTCCAACGCCCGGATGACTCACTATCAGGCCTTGCTTTTGGAC
ACGGACCGGGTCCAGTTCGGCCCGGTGGTAGCCCTGAACCCGGCTACGCTGCTCCCACTGCCTGAGGAAG
GGCTGCAACACAACTGCCTTGATATCCTGGCCGAAGCCCACGGAACCCGACCCGACCTAACGGACCAGCC
GCTCCCAGACGCCGACCACACCTGGTACACGGATGGAAGCAGTCTCTTACAAGAGGGACAGCGTAAGGCG
GGAGCTGCGGTGACCACCGAGACAGAGGTAATCTGGGCTAAAGCCCTGCCAGCCGGGACATCCGCTCAGC
GGGCTGAACTGATAGCACTCACCCAGGCCCTAAAGATGGCAGAAGGTAAGAAGCTAAATGTTTATACTGA
TAGCCGTTATGCTTTTGCTACTGCCCATATCCATGGAGAAATATACAGAAGGCGTGGGTGGCTCACATCA
GAAGGCAAAGAGATCAAAAATAAAGACGAGATCTTGGCCCTACTAAAAGCCCTCTTTCTGCCCAAAAGAC
TTAGCATAATCCATTGTCCAGGACATCAAAAGGGACACAGCGCCGAGGCTAGAGGCAACCGGATGGCTGA
CCAAGCGGCCCGAAAGGCAGCCATCACAGAGACTCCAGACACCTCTACCCTCCTCATAGAAAATTCATCA
CCCTCTGGCGGCTCAAAAAGAACCGCCGACGGCAGCGAATTCGAGCCCAAGAAGAAGAGGAAAGTCGGCT
CCGGCGCTACCAATTTCTCCCTGCTCAAGCAAGCCGGAGACGTCGAGGAAAACCCAGGCCCAATGACCGA
GTACAAGCCCACGGTGCGCCTCGCCACCCGCGACGACGTCCCCAGGGCCGTACGCACCCTCGCCGCCGCG
TTCGCCGACTACCCCGCCACGCGCCACACCGTCGATCCGGACCGCCACATCGAGCGGGTCACCGAGCTGC
AAGAACTCTTCCTCACGCGCGTCGGGCTCGACATCGGCAAGGTGTGGGTCGCGGACGACGGCGCCGCGGT
GGCGGTCTGGACCACGCCGGAGAGCGTCGAAGCGGGGGCGGTGTTCGCCGAGATCGGCCCGCGCATGGCC
GAGTTGAGCGGTTCCCGGCTGGCCGCGCAGCAACAGATGGAAGGCCTCCTGGCGCCGCACCGGCCCAAGG
AGCCCGCGTGGTTCCTGGCCACCGTCGGCGTCTCGCCCGACCACCAGGGCAAGGGTCTGGGCAGCGCCGT
CGTGCTCCCCGGAGTGGAGGCGGCCGAGCGCGCCGGGGTGCCCGCCTTCCTGGAGACATCCGCGCCCCGC
AACCTCCCCTTCTACGAGCGGCTCGGCTTCACCGTCACCGCCGACGTCGAGGTGCCCGAAGGACCGCGCA
CCTGGTGCATGACCCGCAAGCCCGGTGCCGGCTCCATGCCCACGCTACTGCGGGTTTATATAGACGGTCC
TCACGGGATGGGGAAAACCACCACCACGCAACTGCTGGTGGCCCTGGGTTCGCGCGACGATATCGTCTAC
GTACCCGAGCCGATGACTTACTGGCAGGTGCTGGGGGCTTCCGAGACAATCGCGAACATCTACACCACAC
AACACCGCCTCGACCAGGGTGAGATATCGGCCGGGGACGCGGCGGTGGTAATGACAAGCGCCCAGATAAC
AATGGGCATGCCTTATGCCGTGACCGACGCCGTTCTGGCTCCTCATATCGGGGGGGAGGCTGGGAGCTCA
CATGCCCCGCCCCCGGCCCTCACCCTCATCTTCGACCGCCATCCCATCGCCGCCCTCCTGTGCTACCCGG
CCGCGCGATACCTTATGGGCAGCATGACCCCCCAGGCCGTGCTGGCGTTCGTGGCCCTCATCCCGCCGAC
CTTGCCCGGCACAAACATCGTGTTGGGGGCCCTTCCGGAGGACAGACACATCGACCGCCTGGCCAAACGC
CAGCGCCCCGGCGAGCGGCTTGACCTGGCTATGCTGGCCGCGATTCGCCGCGTTTACGGGCTGCTTGCCA
ATACGGTGCGGTATCTGCAGGGCGGCGGGTCGTGGCGGGAGGATTGGGGACAGCTTTCGGGGACGGCCGT
GCCGCCCCAGGGTGCCGAGCCCCAGAGCAACGCGGGCCCACGACCCCATATCGGGGACACGTTATTTACC
CTGTTTCGGGCCCCCGAGTTGCTGGCCCCCAACGGCGACCTGTACAACGTGTTTGCCTGGGCCTTGGACG
TCTTGGCCAAACGCCTCCGTCCCATGCACGTCTTTATCCTGGATTACGACCAATCGCCCGCCGGCTGCCG
GGACGCCCTGCTGCAACTTACCTCCGGGATGGTCCAGACCCACGTCACCACCCCCGGCTCCATACCGACG
ATCTGCGACCTGGCGCGCACGTTTGCCCGGGAGATGGGGGAGGCTAACTGAGCTCTAGAGCTCGCTGATC
AGCCTCGACTGTGCCTTCTAGTTGCCAGCCATCTGTTGTTTGCCCCTCCCCCGTGCCTTCCTTGACCCTG
GAAGGTGCCACTCCCACTGTCCTTTCCTAATAAAATGAGGAAATTGCATCGCATTGTCTGAGTAGGTGTC
ATTCTATTCTGGGGGGTGGGGTGGGGCAGGACAGCAAGGGGGAGGATTGGGAGGACAATAGCAGGCATGC
TGGGGATGCGGTGGGCTCTATGGGGCGCGCCTAAAAGTTTTGTTACTTTATAGAAGAAATTTTGAGTTTT
TGTTTTTTTTTAATAAATAAATAAACATAAATAAATTGTTTGTTGAATTTATTATTAGTATGTAAGTGTA
AATATAATAAAACTTAATATCTATTCAAATTAATAAATAAACCTCGATATACAGACCGATAAAACACATG
CGTCAATTTTACGCATGATTATCTTTAACGTACGTCACAATATGATTATCTTTCTAGGGTTAAACATGTG
AGCAAAAGGCCAGCAAAAGGCCAGGAACCGTAAAAAGGCCGCGTTGCTGGCGTTTTTCCATAGGCTCCGC
CCCCCTGACGAGCATCACAAAAATCGACGCTCAAGTCAGAGGTGGCGAAACCCGACAGGACTATAAAGAT
ACCAGGCGTTTCCCCCTGGAAGCTCCCTCGTGCGCTCTCCTGTTCCGACCCTGCCGCTTACCGGATACCT
GTCCGCCTTTCTCCCTTCGGGAAGCGTGGCGCTTTCTCATAGCTCACGCTGTAGGTATCTCAGTTCGGTG
TAGGTCGTTCGCTCCAAGCTGGGCTGTGTGCACGAACCCCCCGTTCAGCCCGACCGCTGCGCCTTATCCG
GTAACTATCGTCTTGAGTCCAACCCGGTAAGACACGACTTATCGCCACTGGCAGCAGCCACTGGTAACAG
GATTAGCAGAGCGAGGTATGTAGGCGGTGCTACAGAGTTCTTGAAGTGGTGGCCTAACTACGGCTACACT
AGAAGAACAGTATTTGGTATCTGCGCTCTGCTGAAGCCAGTTACCTTCGGAAAAAGAGTTGGTAGCTCTT
GATCCGGCAAACAAACCACCGCTGGTAGCGGTGGTTTTTTTGTTTGCAAGCAGCAGATTACGCGCAGAAA
AAAAGGATCTCAAGAAGATCCTTTGATCTTTTCTACGGGGTCTGACGCTCAGTGGAACGAAAACTCACGT
TAAGGGATTTTGGTCATGAGATTATCAAAAAGGATCTTCACCTAGATCCTTTTAAATTAAAAATGAAGTT
TTAAATCAATCTAAAGTATATATGAGTAAACTTGGTCTGACAGTTACCAATGCTTAATCAGTGAGGCACC
TATCTCAGCGATCTGTCTATTTCGTTCATCCATAGTTGCCTGACTCCCCGTCGTGTAGATAACTACGATA
CGGGAGGGCTTACCATCTGGCCCCAGTGCTGCAATGATACCGCGACTCCCACGCTCACCGGCTCCAGATT
TATCAGCAATAAACCAGCCAGCCGGAAGGGCCGAGCGCAGAAGTGGTCCTGCAACTTTATCCGCCTCCAT
CCAGTCTATTAATTGTTGCCGGGAAGCTAGAGTAAGTAGTTCGCCAGTTAATAGTTTGCGCAACGTTGTT
GCCATTGCTACAGGCATCGTGGTGTCACGCTCGTCGTTTGGTATGGCTTCATTCAGCTCCGGTTCCCAAC
GATCAAGGCGAGTTACATGATCCCCCATGTTGTGCAAAAAAGCGGTTAGCTCCTTCGGTCCTCCGATCGT
TGTCAGAAGTAAGTTGGCCGCAGTGTTATCACTCATGGTTATGGCAGCACTGCATAATTCTCTTACTGTC
ATGCCATCCGTAAGATGCTTTTCTGTGACTGGTGAGTACTCAACCAAGTCATTCTGAGAATAGTGTATGC
GGCGACCGAGTTGCTCTTGCCCGGCGTCAATACGGGATAATACCGCGCCACATAGCAGAACTTTAAAAGT
GCTCATCATTGGAAAACGTTCTTCGGGGCGAAAACTCTCAAGGATCTTACCGCTGTTGAGATCCAGTTCG
ATGTAACCCACTCGTGCACCCAACTGATCTTCAGCATCTTTTACTTTCACCAGCGTTTCTGGGTGAGCAA
AAACAGGAAGGCAAAATGCCGCAAAAAAGGGAATAAGGGCGACACGGAAATGTTGAATACTCATACTCTT
CCTTTTTCAATATTATTGAAGCATTTATCAGGGTTATTGTCTCATGAGCGGATACATATTTGAATGTATT
TAGAAAAATAAACAAATAGGGGTTCCGCGCACATTTCCCCGAAAAGTGCCACCTGACGTCTAAGAAACCA
TTATTATCATGACATTAACCTATAAAAATAGGCGTATCACGAGGCCCTTTCGTCTCGCGCGTTTCGGTGA
TGACGGTGAAAACCTCTGACACATGCAGCTCCCGGAGACGGTCACAGCTTGTCTGTAAGCGGATGCCGGG
AGCAGACAAGCCCGTCAGGGCGCGTCAGCGGGTGTTGGCGGGTGTCGGGGCTGGCTTAACTATGCGGCAT
CAGAGCAGATTGTACTGAGAGTGCACCAATTTGTTAACCCTAGAAAGATAGTCTGCGTAAAATTGACGCA
TGCATTCTTGAAATATTGCTCTCTCTTTCTAAATAGCGCGAATCCGTCGCTGTGCATTTAGGACATCTCA
GTCGCCGCTTGGAGCTCCCGTGAGGCGTGCTTGTCAATGCGGTAAGTGTCACTGATTTTGAACTATAACG
ACCGCGTGAGTCAAAATGACGCATGATTATCTTTTACGTGACTTTTAAGATTTAACTCATACGATAATTA
TATTGTTATTTCATGTTCTACTTACGTGATAACTTATTATATATATATTTTCTTGTTATAGATATCATGT
ACAAAAAAGCAGGCTTTAAAGGAACCAATTCAGTCGACTGGACCCGGTAC
